>Addgene plasmid #114827 | SRF6 B2_pECIA14 | addgene full sequence | sequence record 270535 | Addgene NGS Result
GTAAAACGACGGCCAGTGAATTAATTCGTTGCAGGACAGGATGTGGTGCCCGATGTGACTAGCTCTTTGC
TGCAGGCCGTCCTATCCTCTGGTTCCGATAAGAGACCCAGAACTCCGGCCCCCCACCGCCCACCGCCACC
CCCATACATATGTGGTACGCAAGTAAGAGTGCCTGCGCATGCCCCATGTGCCCCACCAAGAGCTTTGCAT
CCCATACAAGTCCCCAAAGTGGAGAACCGAACCAATTCTTCGCGGGCAGAACAAAAGCTTCTGCACACGT
CTCCACTCGAATTTGGAGCCGGCCGGCGTGTGCAAAAGAGGTGAATCGAACGAAAGACCCGTGTGTAAAG
CCGCGTTTCCAAAATGTATAAAACCGAGAGCATCTGGCCAATGTGCATCAGTTGTGGTCAGCAGCAAAAT
CAAGTGAATCATCTCAGTGCAACTAAAGGGGGGATCCGATCTCAATATGAAGTTATGCATATTACTGGCC
GTCGTGGCCTTTGTTGGCCTCTCGCTCGGGGCTACTGATGCATCAGACACTTCAGCATTGAACACATTGT
TCAGTGGTATGCATTCTCCAGCTCAGCTAACACAATGGACTGCAGCAGCTGGTGATCCTTGTGGCCAGAA
TTGGAGAGGCGTCACTTGTTCCGGCTCACGAGTTACTCAAATAAAGTTGTCAGGTCTTGAGCTCTCTGGA
ACTCTTGGAGGATACATGCTTGATAAATTGACTTCTCTTACCGAGCTTGATCTAAGCAGCAATAATCTTG
GAGGTGATTTACCATATCAGTTTCCTCCAAATCTGCAACGATTGAACCTTGCGAATAATCAATTCACTGG
AGCTGCTTCGTACTCACTTTCTCAGATTACACCACTTAAGTATCTCAATCTTGGTCACAATCAGTTTAAG
GGGCAGATAGCTATCGACTTCTCCAAGCTCGACTCTCTCACAACCTTGGACTTCTCTTTCAATTCTTTCA
CGAACTCTTTACCGGCAACGTTTTCCTCTCTAACAAGTTTAAAATCACTATACCTTCAGAACAATCAGTT
CTCAGGCACAGTCGATGTCTTAGCCGGTCTTCCTCTTGAGACTCTGAACATTGCGAACAATGACTTCACG
GGGTGGATCCCCAGTTCTTTAAAGGGCATCACATTAATAAAAGATGGCAACTCATTCAATACTGGACCTG
CACCTCCACCACCACCTGGTACACCTCCTATCCGTGGCTCCCCGAGCCGTAAATCTGGAGGACGTGAAAG
CCGGTCTAGTGATGAGTCCACCAGAAATGGAGATTCCAAGCTGGAGGTGCTGTTCCAGGGACCAAGCGGC
AATCCCGGCGGCGATCTGGCCCCCCAGATGCTGCGCGAGCTGCAGGAGACCAATGCCGCCCTGCAGGACG
TGCGCGAGCTGCTGCGCCACCGCGTGAAGGAGATCACCTTCCTGAAGAACACCGTGATGGAGTGCGACGC
CTGCGGCATGCAGCCCTCTAGAGGCTCCGGCTCCATCATCCCAGTTGAGGAGGAGAACCCGGACTTCTGG
AACCGCGAGGCAGCCGAGGCCCTGGGTGCCGCCAAGAAGCTGCAGCCTGCACAGACAGCCGCCAAGAACC
TCATCATCTTCCTGGGCGATGGGATGGGGGTGTCTACGGTGACAGCTGCCAGGATCCTAAAAGGGCAGAA
GAAGGACAAACTGGGGCCTGAGATACCCCTGGCCATGGACCGCTTCCCATATGTGGCTCTGTCCAAGACA
TACAATGTAGACAAACATGTGCCAGACAGTGGAGCCACAGCCACGGCCTACCTGTGCGGGGTCAAGGGCA
ACTTCCAGACCATTGGCTTGAGTGCAGCCGCCCGCTTTAACCAGTGCAACACGACACGCGGCAACGAGGT
CATCTCCGTGATGAATCGGGCCAAGAAAGCAGGGAAGTCAGTGGGAGTGGTAACCACCACACGAGTGCAG
CACGCCTCGCCAGCCGGCACCTACGCCCACACGGTGAACCGCAACTGGTACTCGGACGCCGACGTGCCTG
CCTCGGCCCGCCAGGAGGGGTGCCAGGACATCGCTACGCAGCTCATCTCCAACATGGACATTGACGTGAT
CCTAGGTGGAGGCCGAAAGTACATGTTTCGCATGGGAACCCCAGACCCTGAGTACCCAGATGACTACAGC
CAAGGTGGGACCAGGCTGGACGGGAAGAATCTGGTGCAGGAATGGCTGGCGAAGCGCCAGGGTGCCCGGT
ATGTGTGGAACCGCACTGAGCTCATGCAGGCTTCCCTGGACCCGTCTGTGACCCATCTCATGGGTCTCTT
TGAGCCTGGAGACATGAAATACGAGATCCACCGAGACTCCACACTGGACCCCTCCCTGATGGAGATGACA
GAGGCTGCCCTGCGCCTGCTGAGCAGGAACCCCCGCGGCTTCTTCCTCTTCGTGGAGGGTGGTCGCATCG
ACCATGGTCATCATGAAAGCAGGGCTTACCGGGCACTGACTGAGACGATCATGTTCGACGACGCCATTGA
GAGGGCGGGCCAGCTCACCAGCGAGGAGGACACGCTGAGCCTCGTCACTGCCGACCACTCCCACGTCTTC
TCCTTCGGAGGCTACCCCCTGCGAGGGAGCTCCATCTTCGGGCTGGCCCCTGGCAAGGCCCGGGACAGGA
AGGCCTACACGGTCCTCCTATACGGAAACGGTCCAGGCTATGTGCTCAAGGACGGCGCCCGGCCGGATGT
TACCGAGAGCGAGAGCGGGAGCCCCGAGTATCGGCAGCAGTCAGCAGTGCCCCTGGACGAAGAGACCCAC
GCAGGCGAGGACGTGGCGGTGTTCGCGCGCGGCCCGCAGGCGCACCTGGTTCACGGCGTGCAGGAGCAGA
CCTTCATAGCGCACGTCATGGCCTTCGCCGCCTGCCTGGAGCCCTACACCGCCTGCGACCTGGCGCCCCC
CGCCGGCACCACCGACGCCGCGCACCCGGGTTCTAGAGGAAGCACCTCCGGCGATAACGATTACAAGGAT
GATGATGATAAGGCCAGCGGCACCGGTCATCATCACCATCACCATTGAGTTTAAACCCGCTGATCAGCCT
CGACTGTGCCTTCTAAGGCCTGAGCTCGCTGATCAGCCTCGATCGAGGATCCAGACATGATAAGATACAT
TGATGAGTTTGGACAAACCACAACTAGAATGCAGTGAAAAAAATGCTTTATTTGTGAAATTTGTGATGCT
ATTGCTTTATTTGTAACCATTATAAGCTGCAATAAACAAGTTAACAACAACAATTGCATTCATTTTATGT
TTCAGGTTCAGGGGGAGGTGTGGGAGGTTTTTTAAAGCAAGTAAAACCTCTACAAATGTGGTATGGCTGA
TTATGATCAGTCGACCTGCAGGCATGCAAGCTTGGCGTAATCATGGTCATAGCTGTTTCCTGTGTGAAAT
TGTTATCCGCTCACAATTCCACACAACATACGAGCCGGAAGCATAAAGTGTAAAGCCTGGGGTGCCTAAT
GAGTGAGCTAACTCACATTAATTGCGTTGCGCTCACTGCCCGCTTTCCAGTCGGGAAACCTGTCGTGCCA
GCTGCATTAATGAATCGGCCAACGCGCGGGGAGAGGCGGTTTGCGTATTGGGCGCTCTTCCGCTTCCTCG
CTCACTGACTCGCTGCGCTCGGTCGTTCGGCTGCGGCGAGCGGTATCAGCTCACTCAAAGGCGGTAATAC
GGTTATCCACAGAATCAGGGGATAACGCAGGAAAGAACATGTGAGCAAAAGGCCAGCAAAAGGCCAGGAA
CCGTAAAAAGGCCGCGTTGCTGGCGTTTTTCCATAGGCTCCGCCCCCCTGACGAGCATCACAAAAATCGA
CGCTCAAGTCAGAGGTGGCGAAACCCGACAGGACTATAAAGATACCAGGCGTTTCCCCCTGGAAGCTCCC
TCGTGCGCTCTCCTGTTCCGACCCTGCCGCTTACCGGATACCTGTCCGCCTTTCTCCCTTCGGGAAGCGT
GGCGCTTTCTCATAGCTCACGCTGTAGGTATCTCAGTTCGGTGTAGGTCGTTCGCTCCAAGCTGGGCTGT
GTGCACGAACCCCCCGTTCAGCCCGACCGCTGCGCCTTATCCGGTAACTATCGTCTTGAGTCCAACCCGG
TAAGACACGACTTATCGCCACTGGCAGCAGCCACTGGTAACAGGATTAGCAGAGCGAGGTATGTAGGCGG
TGCTACAGAGTTCTTGAAGTGGTGGCCTAACTACGGCTACACTAGAAGAACAGTATTTGGTATCTGCGCT
CTGCTGAAGCCAGTTACCTTCGGAAAAAGAGTTGGTAGCTCTTGATCCGGCAAACAAACCACCGCTGGTA
GCGGTGGTTTTTTTGTTTGCAAGCAGCAGATTACGCGCAGAAAAAAAGGATCTCAAGAAGATCCTTTGAT
CTTTTCTACGGGGTCTGACGCTCAGTGGAACGAAAACTCACGTTAAGGGATTTTGGTCATGAGATTATCA
AAAAGGATCTTCACCTAGATCCTTTTAAATTAAAAATGAAGTTTTAAATCAATCTAAAGTATATATGAGT
AAACTTGGTCTGACAGTTACCAATGCTTAATCAGTGAGGCACCTATCTCAGCGATCTGTCTATTTCGTTC
ATCCATAGTTGCCTGACTCCCCGTCGTGTAGATAACTACGATACGGGAGGGCTTACCATCTGGCCCCAGT
GCTGCAATGATACCGCGAGACCCACGCTCACCGGCTCCAGATTTATCAGCAATAAACCAGCCAGCCGGAA
GGGCCGAGCGCAGAAGTGGTCCTGCAACTTTATCCGCCTCCATCCAGTCTATTAATTGTTGCCGGGAAGC
TAGAGTAAGTAGTTCGCCAGTTAATAGTTTGCGCAACGTTGTTGCCATTGCTACAGGCATCGTGGTGTCA
CGCTCGTCGTTTGGTATGGCTTCATTCAGCTCCGGTTCCCAACGATCAAGGCGAGTTACATGATCCCCCA
TGTTGTGCAAAAAAGCGGTTAGCTCCTTCGGTCCTCCGATCGTTGTCAGAAGTAAGTTGGCCGCAGTGTT
ATCACTCATGGTTATGGCAGCACTGCATAATTCTCTTACTGTCATGCCATCCGTAAGATGCTTTTCTGTG
ACTGGTGAGTACTCAACCAAGTCATTCTGAGAATAGTGTATGCGGCGACCGAGTTGCTCTTGCCCGGCGT
CAATACGGGATAATACCGCGCCACATAGCAGAACTTTAAAAGTGCTCATCATTGGAAAACGTTCTTCGGG
GCGAAAACTCTCAAGGATCTTACCGCTGTTGAGATCCAGTTCGATGTAACCCACTCGTGCACCCAACTGA
TCTTCAGCATCTTTTACTTTCACCAGCGTTTCTGGGTGAGCAAAAACAGGAAGGCAAAATGCCGCAAAAA
AGGGAATAAGGGCGACACGGAAATGTTGAATACTCATACTCTTCCTTTTTCAATATTATTGAAGCATTTA
TCAGGGTTATTGTCTCATGAGCGGATACATATTTGAATGTATTTAGAAAAATAAACAAATAGGGGTTCCG
CGCACATTTCCCCGAAAAGTGCCACCTGACGTCTAAGAAACCATTATTATCATGACATTAACCTATAAAA
ATAGGCGTATCACGAGGCCCTTTCGTCTCGCGCGTTTCGGTGATGACGGTGAAAACCTCTGACACATGCA
GCTCCCGGAGACGGTCACAGCTTGTCTGTAAGCGGATGCCGGGAGCAGACAAGCCCGTCAGGGCGCGTCA
GCGGGTGTTGGCGGGTGTCGGGGCTGGCTTAACTATGCGGCATCAGAGCAGATTGTACTGAGAGTGCACC
ATATGCGGTGTGAAATACCGCACAGATGCGTAAGGAGAAAATACCGCATCAGGCGCCATTCGCCATTCAG
GCTGCGCAACTGTTGGGAAGGGCGATCGGTGCGGGCCTCTTCGCTATTACGCCAGCTGGCGAAAGGGGGA
TGTGCTGCAAGGCGATTAAGTTGGGTAACGCCAGGGTTTTCCCAGTCACGACGTT
Features (pLannotate 1.2.2; 19 found; start..end, strand, type, name):
     23..449     +  promoter       MT promoter: Drosophila metallothionein promoter
    467..520     +  sig_peptide    BiP signal sequence: Drosophila BiP signal sequence
    488..1300    +  CDS            SRF6 (fragment): SRF6_ARATH - Experimental evidence at protein level: Swiss-Prot protein existence level 1. From Arabidopsis thaliana (Mouse-ear cress).
   1337..1516    +  CDS            Comp (fragment): COMP_RAT - Experimental evidence at protein level: Swiss-Prot protein existence level 1. May play a role in the structural integrity of cartilage via its interaction with other extracellular matrix proteins such as the collagens and fibronectin. Can mediate the interaction of chondrocytes with the cartilage extracellular matrix through interaction with cell surface integrin receptors. Could play a role in the pathogenesis of osteoarthritis. Potent suppressor of apoptosis in both primary chondrocytes and transformed cells. Suppresses apoptosis by blocking the activation of caspase-3 and by indu
   1504..2956    +  CDS            SEAP (fragment): secreted alkaline phosphatase from human placenta The natural enzyme has a C-terminal transmembrane sequence that is replaced by a GPI anchor.
   2993..3022    +  CDS            2xFLAG (fragment): two tandem FLAG® epitope tags
   3128..3262    -  polyA_signal   SV40 poly(A) signal: SV40 polyadenylation signal
   3285..3369    -  CDS            large T antigen (fragment): large T antigen from SV40 (simian virus 40)
   3369..3393    +  misc_feature   MCS (fragment): pUC18/19 multiple cloning site
   3430..3446    -  protein_bind   lac operator: The lac repressor binds to the lac operator to inhibit transcription in E. coli. This inhibition can be relieved by adding lactose or isopropyl-β-D-thiogalactopyranoside (IPTG). lac repressor encoded by lacI
   3454..3484    -  promoter       lac promoter: promoter for the E. coli lac operon
   3499..3520    -  protein_bind   CAP binding site: CAP binding activates transcription in the presence of cAMP. E. coli catabolite activator protein
   3533..3625    -  CDS            lacI (fragment): lac repressor; lacI; The lac repressor binds to the lac operator to inhibit transcription in E. coli. This inhibition can be relieved by adding lactose or isopropyl-β-D-thiogalactopyranoside (IPTG).
   3808..4396    -  rep_origin     ori: high-copy-number ColE1/pMB1/pBR322/pUC origin of replication
   4567..5427    -  CDS            AmpR: β-lactamase; bla; confers resistance to ampicillin, carbenicillin, and related antibiotics
   5428..5532    -  promoter       AmpR promoter: bla
   5627..5662    +  CDS            rop (fragment): Rop protein, which maintains plasmids at low copy number; rop
   5764..5863    +  misc_feature   bom (fragment): basis of mobility region from pBR322
   5869..21      -  CDS            lacZα (fragment) (across the origin): LacZα fragment of β-galactosidase; lacZ fragment
