[The description below was written by a language model from this plasmid's Addgene catalogue record and pLannotate feature annotations shown in this document.]
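Description:
SRF6 B2_pECIA14 is an insect-cell expression plasmid built on the pECIA14 backbone for secreted production of a plant receptor ectodomain in Drosophila cell culture. It is propagated in E. coli as a high-copy plasmid through a ColE1/pUC-type origin and selected with ampicillin via the β-lactamase gene. The remaining bacterial elements in the annotation (lac promoter and operator, and fragments of lacZα, lacI, rop and bom) are cloning-vector remnants with no evident role in the expression cassette. No marker for selection in insect cells is annotated.

The payload is the extracellular domain of the Arabidopsis thaliana leucine-rich repeat receptor kinase SRF6 (AT1G53730), inserted by ligation-independent cloning. Transcription is driven by the copper-inducible Drosophila metallothionein promoter, so expression is switched on with copper sulfate, and a Drosophila BiP signal sequence at the N-terminus directs the protein into the secretory pathway. Downstream of the ectodomain, in frame, are the pentamerising coiled-coil helix of rat COMP, human placental alkaline phosphatase, a FLAG epitope and, according to the depositor, a hexahistidine tag, although this last tag is not picked up in the feature table. An SV40 polyadenylation signal follows the cassette, though it is annotated on the opposite strand.

The COMP helix assembles the fusion into pentamers, which raises avidity for weak, transient ectodomain contacts, while alkaline phosphatase provides an enzymatic readout of binding. This construct is the prey vector and is meant to be paired with the matching bait vector, SRF6 B2_pECIA2. The associated study used the system to map an extracellular interaction network among Arabidopsis LRR receptor kinases.
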