Addgene plasmid #114827: SRF6 B2_pECIA14
Purpose: Prey vector SRF6 B2_pECIA14 should be used with bait vector SRF6 B2_pECIA2.
Depositing lab: Youssef Belkhadir. Depositing organization: Gregor Mendel Institute of Molecular Plant Biology. Publication: An extracellular network of Arabidopsis leucine-rich repeat receptor kinases. Smakowska-Luzan E, Mott GA, Parys K, Stegmann M, Howton TC, Layeghifard M, Neuhold J, Lehner A, Kong J, Grunwald K, Weinberger N, Satbhai SB, Mayer D, Busch W, Madalinski M, Stolt-Bergner P, Provart NJ, Mukhtar MS, Zipfel C, Desveaux D, Guttman DS, Belkhadir Y. Nature. 2018 Jan 18;553(7688):342-346. doi: 10.1038/nature25184. Epub 2018 Jan 10. PubMed 29320478.
Backbone
  Vector backbone: pECIA14
  Backbone manufacturer: Chris Garcia (Addgene plasmid # 47051)
  Vector type: Insect Expression
Growth in bacteria
  Bacterial resistance: Ampicillin, 100 μg/mL
  Growth temperature: 37°C
  Growth strain: DH5alpha
  Copy number: High Copy
Gene/Insert
  Gene/Insert name: AT1G53730
  Species: A. thaliana (mustard weed)
  Promoter: Metallothionein (Copper-Inducible)
  Cloning method: Ligation Independent Cloning
Terms and licenses: Academic/Nonprofit Terms; Industry Terms: Not Available to Industry
Depositor comments: Plasmid for secreted expression in Drosophila cell culture by induction via CuSO4. Insert is an extracellular domain of indicated LRR-RK, C-terminally tagged with Pentameric rat COMP helix, Alkaline Phosphatase (human, placental), Flag, and hexahistidine tags. Insert Protein Sequence: ATDASDTSALNTLFSGMHSPAQLTQWTAAAGDPCGQNWRGVTCSGSRVTQIKLSGLELSGTLGGYMLDKLTSLTELDLSSNNLGGDLPYQFPPNLQRLNLANNQFTGAASYSLSQITPLKYLNLGHNQFKGQIAIDFSKLDSLTTLDFSFNSFTNSLPATFSSLTSLKSLYLQNNQFSGTVDVLAGLPLETLNIANNDFTGWIPSSLKGITLIKDGNSFNTGPAPPPPPGTPPIRGSPSRKSGGRESRSSDESTRNGDSK
How to cite: SRF6 B2_pECIA14 was a gift from Youssef Belkhadir (Addgene plasmid # 114827 ; http://n2t.net/addgene:114827 ; RRID:Addgene_114827)
